Addgene plasmid #103784: CFP-FRBx5-His
Purpose: expresses His-tagged iPOLYMER component in E. coli for protein purification
Depositing lab: Takanari Inoue. Depositing organization: Johns Hopkins University and School of Medicine. Publication: Intracellular production of hydrogels and synthetic RNA granules by multivalent molecular interactions. Nakamura H, Lee AA, Afshar AS, Watanabe S, Rho E, Razavi S, Suarez A, Lin YC, Tanigawa M, Huang B, DeRose R, Bobb D, Hong W, Gabelli SB, Goutsias J, Inoue T. Nat Mater. 2017 Nov 6. pii: nmat5006. doi: 10.1038/nmat5006. PubMed 29115293.
Backbone
  Vector backbone: pET28a
  Backbone manufacturer: Novagen
  Backbone size w/o insert (bp): 5369
  Total vector size (bp): 7618
  Vector type: Bacterial Expression
Growth in bacteria
  Bacterial resistance: Kanamycin, 50 μg/mL
  Growth temperature: 37°C
  Growth strain: DH5alpha
  Copy number: Unknown
Gene/Insert
  Gene/Insert name: CFP-FRBx5-His
  Species: Synthetic
  Promoter: T7
  Cloning method: Restriction Enzyme; 5′ cloning site NcoI (not destroyed); 3′ cloning site NotI (not destroyed)
  Sequencing primers: 5′ TAATACGACTCACTATAGGG
Terms and licenses: Academic/Nonprofit Terms; Industry Terms: Not Available to Industry
How to cite: CFP-FRBx5-His was a gift from Takanari Inoue (Addgene plasmid # 103784 ; http://n2t.net/addgene:103784 ; RRID:Addgene_103784)
