[The description below was written by a language model from this plasmid's Addgene catalogue record and pLannotate feature annotations shown in this document.]
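Description:
CFP-FRBx5-His is a bacterial expression plasmid built on the Novagen pET28a backbone, made to produce a His-tagged component of the iPOLYMER system in E. coli for protein purification. The catalogue lists a total size of about 7.6 kb, which agrees closely with the sequenced record. The plasmid is selected with kanamycin through an aminoglycoside phosphotransferase gene and replicates from a ColE1/pMB1-family origin accompanied by the bom region and the rop gene, which restrains copy number. An f1 phage origin is also present. The short AmpR promoter, tetracycline resistance gene and SET1 fragments in the annotation appear to be backbone remnants or partial matches rather than functional parts.

The synthetic insert was cloned between NcoI and NotI, both of which remain intact. It sits downstream of a T7 promoter, a lac operator and the T7 gene 10 ribosome binding site, and is followed by a T7 terminator. The plasmid-borne lacI gene supplies repressor, so transcription depends on T7 RNA polymerase in the host and is typically induced with IPTG. The open reading frame begins with ECFP and continues through five tandem copies of the FKBP-rapamycin binding (FRB) domain separated by short spacers. The annotation tool matches these to the T2098L variant, although the catalogue entry does not specify the mutation. The frame ends in a C-terminal six-histidine stretch, annotated as a partial 9xHis tag, for metal-affinity purification.

FRB heterodimerises with FKBP in the presence of rapamycin or its analogues, so a pentavalent FRB chain can crosslink with a multivalent FKBP partner. According to the associated publication title, such multivalent interactions are used to form hydrogels and synthetic RNA granules, and the cyan fluorescent tag allows the purified protein to be visualised.
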