Features (pLannotate 1.2.2; 25 found; start..end, strand, type, name):
     12..440     +  rep_origin     f1 ori (sequence partly withheld): f1 bacteriophage origin of replication; arrow indicates direction of (+) strand synthesis
    493..550     +  promoter       AmpR promoter (fragment): bla
    559..1374    -  CDS            KanR: aminoglycoside phosphotransferase; aph(3')-Ia; confers resistance to kanamycin in bacteria or G418 (Geneticin®) in eukaryotes
   1496..2084    +  rep_origin     ori: high-copy-number ColE1/pMB1/pBR322/pUC origin of replication
   2270..2409    -  misc_feature   bom: basis of mobility region from pBR322
   2511..2702    -  CDS            rop: Rop protein, which maintains plasmids at low copy number; rop
   2719..3099    +  CDS            YPB1_ECOLX: Protein predicted: Swiss-Prot protein existence level 4. From Escherichia coli.
   3171..3462    -  CDS            TcR (fragment): tetracycline efflux protein; tet; confers resistance to tetracycline
   3477..3498    -  protein_bind   CAP binding site: CAP binding activates transcription in the presence of cAMP. E. coli catabolite activator protein
   3511..4593    -  CDS            lacI: lac repressor; lacI; The lac repressor binds to the lac operator to inhibit transcription in E. coli. This inhibition can be relieved by adding lactose or isopropyl-β-D-thiogalactopyranoside (IPTG).
   4594..4671    -  promoter       lacI promoter: lacI
   4679..4958    -  CDS            TcR (fragment): tetracycline efflux protein; tet; confers resistance to tetracycline
   4980..4998    +  promoter       T7 promoter: promoter for bacteriophage T7 RNA polymerase
   4999..5023    +  protein_bind   lac operator: The lac repressor binds to the lac operator to inhibit transcription in E. coli. This inhibition can be relieved by adding lactose or isopropyl-β-D-thiogalactopyranoside (IPTG). lac repressor encoded by lacI
   5038..5060    +  RBS            RBS: efficient ribosome binding site from bacteriophage T7 gene 10 (Olins and Rangwala, 1989)
   5073..5786    +  CDS            ECFP: ECFP is a basic (constitutively fluorescent) cyan fluorescent protein published in 1996, derived from Aequorea victoria. It has low acid sensitivity.
   5799..6077    +  CDS            FRB*: T2098L mutant of FKBP-rapamycin binding domain of human FRAP binds synthetic ligands such as AP21967
   6168..6446    +  CDS            FRB*: T2098L mutant of FKBP-rapamycin binding domain of human FRAP binds synthetic ligands such as AP21967
   6489..6767    +  CDS            FRB*: T2098L mutant of FKBP-rapamycin binding domain of human FRAP binds synthetic ligands such as AP21967
   6810..7088    +  CDS            FRB*: T2098L mutant of FKBP-rapamycin binding domain of human FRAP binds synthetic ligands such as AP21967
   7131..7409    +  CDS            FRB*: T2098L mutant of FKBP-rapamycin binding domain of human FRAP binds synthetic ligands such as AP21967
   7410..7431    +  misc_feature   MCS (fragment): multiple cloning site
   7458..7475    +  CDS            9xHis (fragment): 9xHis affinity tag
   7485..7534    +  CDS            SET1 (fragment): solubility-enhancement tag derived from T7 phage gene 10B
   7542..7589    +  terminator     T7 terminator: transcription terminator for bacteriophage T7 RNA polymerase
>Addgene plasmid #103784 | CFP-FRBx5-His | addgene full sequence | sequence record 199172 | Addgene NGS Result
TGGCGAATGGG
[124 nt withheld, positions 12-135]
C
[91 nt withheld, positions 137-227]
A
[49 nt withheld, positions 229-277]
CCTTTGACGTTGGAGTCCACGTTCTTT
[37 nt withheld, positions 305-341]
ACCCTATCTCGGTCTATTCTTTTGATTTATAAGGGATTTTGCCGATTTCGGCCTATTGGTTAAAAAATGA
GCTGATTTAACAAAAATTTAACGCGAATTTTAACAAAATATTAACGCTTACAATTTAGGTGGCACTTTTC
GGGGAAATGTGCGCGGAACCCCTATTTGTTTATTTTTCTAAATACATTCAAATATGTATCCGCTCATGAA
TTAATTCTTAGAAAAACTCATCGAGCATCAAATGAAACTGCAATTTATTCATATCAGGATTATCAATACC
ATATTTTTGAAAAAGCCGTTTCTGTAATGAAGGAGAAAACTCACCGAGGCAGTTCCATAGGATGGCAAGA
TCCTGGTATCGGTCTGCGATTCCGACTCGTCCAACATCAATACAACCTATTAATTTCCCCTCGTCAAAAA
TAAGGTTATCAAGTGAGAAATCACCATGAGTGACGACTGAATCCGGTGAGAATGGCAAAAGTTTATGCAT
TTCTTTCCAGACTTGTTCAACAGGCCAGCCATTACGCTCGTCATCAAAATCACTCGCATCAACCAAACCG
TTATTCATTCGTGATTGCGCCTGAGCGAGACGAAATACGCGATCGCTGTTAAAAGGACAATTACAAACAG
GAATCGAATGCAACCGGCGCAGGAACACTGCCAGCGCATCAACAATATTTTCACCTGAATCAGGATATTC
TTCTAATACCTGGAATGCTGTTTTCCCGGGGATCGCAGTGGTGAGTAACCATGCATCATCAGGAGTACGG
ATAAAATGCTTGATGGTCGGAAGAGGCATAAATTCCGTCAGCCAGTTTAGTCTGACCATCTCATCTGTAA
CATCATTGGCAACGCTACCTTTGCCATGTTTCAGAAACAACTCTGGCGCATCGGGCTTCCCATACAATCG
ATAGATTGTCGCACCTGATTGCCCGACATTATCGCGAGCCCATTTATACCCATATAAATCAGCATCCATG
TTGGAATTTAATCGCGGCCTAGAGCAAGACGTTTCCCGTTGAATATGGCTCATAACACCCCTTGTATTAC
TGTTTATGTAAGCAGACAGTTTTATTGTTCATGACCAAAATCCCTTAACGTGAGTTTTCGTTCCACTGAG
CGTCAGACCCCGTAGAAAAGATCAAAGGATCTTCTTGAGATCCTTTTTTTCTGCGCGTAATCTGCTGCTT
GCAAACAAAAAAACCACCGCTACCAGCGGTGGTTTGTTTGCCGGATCAAGAGCTACCAACTCTTTTTCCG
AAGGTAACTGGCTTCAGCAGAGCGCAGATACCAAATACTGTCCTTCTAGTGTAGCCGTAGTTAGGCCACC
ACTTCAAGAACTCTGTAGCACCGCCTACATACCTCGCTCTGCTAATCCTGTTACCAGTGGCTGCTGCCAG
TGGCGATAAGTCGTGTCTTACCGGGTTGGACTCAAGACGATAGTTACCGGATAAGGCGCAGCGGTCGGGC
TGAACGGGGGGTTCGTGCACACAGCCCAGCTTGGAGCGAACGACCTACACCGAACTGAGATACCTACAGC
GTGAGCTATGAGAAAGCGCCACGCTTCCCGAAGGGAGAAAGGCGGACAGGTATCCGGTAAGCGGCAGGGT
CGGAACAGGAGAGCGCACGAGGGAGCTTCCAGGGGGAAACGCCTGGTATCTTTATAGTCCTGTCGGGTTT
CGCCACCTCTGACTTGAGCGTCGATTTTTGTGATGCTCGTCAGGGGGGCGGAGCCTATGGAAAAACGCCA
GCAACGCGGCCTTTTTACGGTTCCTGGCCTTTTGCTGGCCTTTTGCTCACATGTTCTTTCCTGCGTTATC
CCCTGATTCTGTGGATAACCGTATTACCGCCTTTGAGTGAGCTGATACCGCTCGCCGCAGCCGAACGACC
GAGCGCAGCGAGTCAGTGAGCGAGGAAGCGGAAGAGCGCCTGATGCGGTATTTTCTCCTTACGCATCTGT
GCGGTATTTCACACCGCAATGGTGCACTCTCAGTACAATCTGCTCTGATGCCGCATAGTTAAGCCAGTAT
ACACTCCGCTATCGCTACGTGACTGGGTCATGGCTGCGCCCCGACACCCGCCAACACCCGCTGACGCGCC
CTGACGGGCTTGTCTGCTCCCGGCATCCGCTTACAGACAAGCTGTGACCGTCTCCGGGAGCTGCATGTGT
CAGAGGTTTTCACCGTCATCACCGAAACGCGCGAGGCAGCTGCGGTAAAGCTCATCAGCGTGGTCGTGAA
GCGATTCACAGATGTCTGCCTGTTCATCCGCGTCCAGCTCGTTGAGTTTCTCCAGAAGCGTTAATGTCTG
GCTTCTGATAAAGCGGGCCATGTTAAGGGCGGTTTTTTCCTGTTTGGTCACTGATGCCTCCGTGTAAGGG
GGATTTCTGTTCATGGGGGTAATGATACCGATGAAACGAGAGAGGATGCTCACGATACGGGTTACTGATG
ATGAACATGCCCGGTTACTGGAACGTTGTGAGGGTAAACAACTGGCGGTATGGATGCGGCGGGACCAGAG
AAAAATCACTCAGGGTCAATGCCAGCGCTTCGTTAATACAGATGTAGGTGTTCCACAGGGTAGCCAGCAG
CATCCTGCGATGCAGATCCGGAACATAATGGTGCAGGGCGCTGACTTCCGCGTTTCCAGACTTTACGAAA
CACGGAAACCGAAGACCATTCATGTTGTTGCTCAGGTCGCAGACGTTTTGCAGCAGCAGTCGCTTCACGT
TCGCTCGCGTATCGGTGATTCATTCTGCTAACCAGTAAGGCAACCCCGCCAGCCTAGCCGGGTCCTCAAC
GACAGGAGCACGATCATGCGCACCCGTGGGGCCGCCATGCCGGCGATAATGGCCTGCTTCTCGCCGAAAC
GTTTGGTGGCGGGACCAGTGACGAAGGCTTGAGCGAGGGCGTGCAAGATTCCGAATACCGCAAGCGACAG
GCCGATCATCGTCGCGCTCCAGCGAAAGCGGTCCTCGCCGAAAATGACCCAGAGCGCTGCCGGCACCTGT
CCTACGAGTTGCATGATAAAGAAGACAGTCATAAGTGCGGCGACGATAGTCATGCCCCGCGCCCACCGGA
AGGAGCTGACTGGGTTGAAGGCTCTCAAGGGCATCGGTCGAGATCCCGGTGCCTAATGAGTGAGCTAACT
TACATTAATTGCGTTGCGCTCACTGCCCGCTTTCCAGTCGGGAAACCTGTCGTGCCAGCTGCATTAATGA
ATCGGCCAACGCGCGGGGAGAGGCGGTTTGCGTATTGGGCGCCAGGGTGGTTTTTCTTTTCACCAGTGAG
ACGGGCAACAGCTGATTGCCCTTCACCGCCTGGCCCTGAGAGAGTTGCAGCAAGCGGTCCACGCTGGTTT
GCCCCAGCAGGCGAAAATCCTGTTTGATGGTGGTTAACGGCGGGATATAACATGAGCTGTCTTCGGTATC
GTCGTATCCCACTACCGAGATATCCGCACCAACGCGCAGCCCGGACTCGGTAATGGCGCGCATTGCGCCC
AGCGCCATCTGATCGTTGGCAACCAGCATCGCAGTGGGAACGATGCCCTCATTCAGCATTTGCATGGTTT
GTTGAAAACCGGACATGGCACTCCAGTCGCCTTCCCGTTCCGCTATCGGCTGAATTTGATTGCGAGTGAG
ATATTTATGCCAGCCAGCCAGACGCAGACGCGCCGAGACAGAACTTAATGGGCCCGCTAACAGCGCGATT
TGCTGGTGACCCAATGCGACCAGATGCTCCACGCCCAGTCGCGTACCGTCTTCATGGGAGAAAATAATAC
TGTTGATGGGTGTCTGGTCAGAGACATCAAGAAATAACGCCGGAACATTAGTGCAGGCAGCTTCCACAGC
AATGGCATCCTGGTCATCCAGCGGATAGTTAATGATCAGCCCACTGACGCGTTGCGCGAGAAGATTGTGC
ACCGCCGCTTTACAGGCTTCGACGCCGCTTCGTTCTACCATCGACACCACCACGCTGGCACCCAGTTGAT
CGGCGCGAGATTTAATCGCCGCGACAATTTGCGACGGCGCGTGCAGGGCCAGACTGGAGGTGGCAACGCC
AATCAGCAACGACTGTTTGCCCGCCAGTTGTTGTGCCACGCGGTTGGGAATGTAATTCAGCTCCGCCATC
GCCGCTTCCACTTTTTCCCGCGTTTTCGCAGAAACGTGGCTGGCCTGGTTCACCACGCGGGAAACGGTCT
GATAAGAGACACCGGCATACTCTGCGACATCGTATAACGTTACTGGTTTCACATTCACCACCCTGAATTG
ACTCTCTTCCGGGCGCTATCATGCCATACCGCGAAAGGTTTTGCGCCATTCGATGGTGTCCGGGATCTCG
ACGCTCTCCCTTATGCGACTCCTGCATTAGGAAGCAGCCCAGTAGTAGGTTGAGGCCGTTGAGCACCGCC
GCCGCAAGGAATGGTGCATGCAAGGAGATGGCGCCCAACAGTCCCCCGGCCACGGGGCCTGCCACCATAC
CCACGCCGAAACAAGCGCTCATGAGCCCGAAGTGGCGAGCCCGATCTTCCCCATCGGTGATGTCGGCGAT
ATAGGCGCCAGCAACCGCACCTGTGGCGCCGGTGATGCCGGCCACGATGCGTCCGGCGTAGAGGATCGAG
ATCTCGATCCCGCGAAATTAATACGACTCACTATAGGGGAATTGTGAGCGGATAACAATTCCCCTCTAGA
AATAATTTTGTTTAACTTTAAGAAGGAGATATACCATGGCAGTGAGCAAGGGCGAGGAGCTGTTCACCGG
GGTGGTGCCCATCCTGGTCGAGCTGGACGGCGACGTAAACGGCCACAAGTTCAGCGTGTCCGGCGAGGGC
GAGGGCGATGCCACCTACGGCAAGCTGACCCTGAAGTTCATCTGCACCACCGGCAAGCTGCCCGTGCCCT
GGCCCACCCTCGTGACCACCCTGACCTGGGGCGTGCAGTGCTTCAGCCGCTACCCCGACCACATGAAGCA
GCACGACTTCTTCAAGTCCGCCATGCCCGAAGGCTACGTCCAGGAGCGCACCATCTTCTTCAAGGACGAC
GGCAACTACAAGACCCGCGCCGAGGTGAAGTTCGAGGGCGACACCCTGGTGAACCGCATCGAGCTGAAGG
GCATCGACTTCAAGGAGGACGGCAACATCCTGGGGCACAAGCTGGAGTACAACTACATCAGCCACAACGT
CTATATCACCGCCGACAAGCAGAAGAACGGCATCAAGGCCAACTTCAAGATCCGCCACAACATCGAGGAC
GGCAGCGTGCAGCTCGCCGACCACTACCAGCAGAACACCCCCATCGGCGACGGCCCCGTGCTGCTGCCCG
ACAACCACTACCTGAGCACCCAGTCCGCCCTGAGCAAAGACCCCAACGAGAAGCGCGATCACATGGTCCT
GCTGGAGTTCGTGACCGCCGCCGGGATCACTCTCGGCATGGACGAGCTGTACAAGGGAGCAAGTGGAATC
CTCTGGCATGAGATGTGGCATGAAGGCCTGGAAGAGGCATCTCGTTTGTACTTTGGGGAAAGGAACGTGA
AAGGCATGTTTGAGGTGCTGGAGCCCTTGCATGCTATGATGGAACGGGGCCCCCAGACTCTGAAGGAAAC
ATCCTTTAATCAGGCCTATGGTCGAGATTTAATGGAGGCCCAAGAGTGGTGCAGGAAGTACATGAAATCA
GGGAATGTCAAGGACCTCCTCCAAGCCTGGGACCTCTATTATCATGTGTTCCGACGAATCTCAAAGAGTG
CTGGTGGTAGTGCTGGTGGTAGTGCTGGTGGTACTGGTGGTCCTCGAGCTAGTGCTGGTGGTAGTGCTGG
TGGTAGTGCTGGTGGTATCCTCTGGCATGAGATGTGGCATGAAGGCCTGGAAGAGGCATCTCGTTTGTAC
TTTGGGGAAAGGAACGTGAAAGGCATGTTTGAGGTGCTGGAGCCCTTGCATGCTATGATGGAACGGGGCC
CCCAGACTCTGAAGGAAACATCCTTTAATCAGGCCTATGGTCGAGATTTAATGGAGGCCCAAGAGTGGTG
CAGGAAGTACATGAAATCAGGGAATGTCAAGGACCTCCTCCAAGCCTGGGACCTCTATTATCATGTGTTC
CGACGAATCTCAAAGAAGCTTAGTGCTGGTGGTAGTGCTGGTGGTAGTGCTGGTGGTATCCTCTGGCATG
AGATGTGGCATGAAGGCCTGGAAGAGGCATCTCGTTTGTACTTTGGGGAAAGGAACGTGAAAGGCATGTT
TGAGGTGCTGGAGCCCTTGCATGCTATGATGGAACGGGGCCCCCAGACTCTGAAGGAAACATCCTTTAAT
CAGGCCTATGGTCGAGATTTAATGGAGGCCCAAGAGTGGTGCAGGAAGTACATGAAATCAGGGAATGTCA
AGGACCTCCTCCAAGCCTGGGACCTCTATTATCATGTGTTCCGACGAATCTCAAAGGAATTCAGTGCTGG
TGGTAGTGCTGGTGGTAGTGCTGGTGGTATCCTCTGGCATGAGATGTGGCATGAAGGCCTGGAAGAGGCA
TCTCGTTTGTACTTTGGGGAAAGGAACGTGAAAGGCATGTTTGAGGTGCTGGAGCCCTTGCATGCTATGA
TGGAACGGGGCCCCCAGACTCTGAAGGAAACATCCTTTAATCAGGCCTATGGTCGAGATTTAATGGAGGC
CCAAGAGTGGTGCAGGAAGTACATGAAATCAGGGAATGTCAAGGACCTCCTCCAAGCCTGGGACCTCTAT
TATCATGTGTTCCGACGAATCTCAAAGGTCGACAGTGCTGGTGGTAGTGCTGGTGGTAGTGCTGGTGGTA
TCCTCTGGCATGAGATGTGGCATGAAGGCCTGGAAGAGGCATCTCGTTTGTACTTTGGGGAAAGGAACGT
GAAAGGCATGTTTGAGGTGCTGGAGCCCTTGCATGCTATGATGGAACGGGGCCCCCAGACTCTGAAGGAA
ACATCCTTTAATCAGGCCTATGGTCGAGATTTAATGGAGGCCCAAGAGTGGTGCAGGAAGTACATGAAAT
CAGGGAATGTCAAGGACCTCCTCCAAGCCTGGGACCTCTATTATCATGTGTTCCGACGAATCTCAAAGCC
GCGGGCCCGGGATCCACCGGATCTAGATAACGCGGCCGCACTCGAGCACCACCACCACCACCACTGAGAT
CCGGCTGCTAACAAAGCCCGAAAGGAAGCTGAGTTGGCTGCTGCCACCGCTGAGCAATAACTAGCATAAC
CCCTTGGGGCCTCTAAACGGGTCTTGAGGGGTTTTTTGCTGAAAGGAGGAACTATATCCGGAT
